>Addgene plasmid #142935 | TFORF2359 | addgene full sequence | sequence record 397281 | Addgene NGS Result
TTAATGTAGTCTTATGCAATACTCTTGTAGTCTTGCAACATGGTAACGATGAGTTAGCAACATGCCTTAC
AAGGAGAGAAAAAGCACCGTGCATGCCGATTGGTGGAAGTAAGGTGGTACGATCGTGCCTTATTAGGAAG
GCAACAGACGGGTCTGACATGGATTGGACGAACCACTGAATTGCCGCATTGCAGAGATATTGTATTTAAG
TGCCTAGCTCGATACATAAACGGGTCTCTCTGGTTAGACCAGATCTGAGCCTGGGAGCTCTCTGGCTAAC
TAGGGAACCCACTGCTTAAGCCTCAATAAAGCTTGCCTTGAGTGCTTCAAGTAGTGTGTGCCCGTCTGTT
GTGTGACTCTGGTAACTAGAGATCCCTCAGACCCTTTTAGTCAGTGTGGAAAATCTCTAGCAGTGGCGCC
CGAACAGGGACTTGAAAGCGAAAGGGAAACCAGAGGAGCTCTCTCGACGCAGGACTCGGCTTGCTGAAGC
GCGCACGGCAAGAGGCGAGGGGCGGCGACTGGTGAGTACGCCAAAAATTTTGACTAGCGGAGGCTAGAAG
GAGAGAGATGGGTGCGAGAGCGTCAGTATTAAGCGGGGGAGAATTAGATCGCGATGGGAAAAAATTCGGT
TAAGGCCAGGGGGAAAGAAAAAATATAAATTAAAACATATAGTATGGGCAAGCAGGGAGCTAGAACGATT
CGCAGTTAATCCTGGCCTGTTAGAAACATCAGAAGGCTGTAGACAAATACTGGGACAGCTACAACCATCC
CTTCAGACAGGATCAGAAGAACTTAGATCATTATATAATACAGTAGCAACCCTCTATTGTGTGCATCAAA
GGATAGAGATAAAAGACACCAAGGAAGCTTTAGACAAGATAGAGGAAGAGCAAAACAAAAGTAAGACCAC
CGCACAGCAAGCGGCCGCTGATCTTCAGACCTGGAGGAGGAGATATGAGGGACAATTGGAGAAGTGAATT
ATATAAATATAAAGTAGTAAAAATTGAACCATTAGGAGTAGCACCCACCAAGGCAAAGAGAAGAGTGGTG
CAGAGAGAAAAAAGAGCAGTGGGAATAGGAGCTTTGTTCCTTGGGTTCTTGGGAGCAGCAGGAAGCACTA
TGGGCGCAGCGTCAATGACGCTGACGGTACAGGCCAGACAATTATTGTCTGGTATAGTGCAGCAGCAGAA
CAATTTGCTGAGGGCTATTGAGGCGCAACAGCATCTGTTGCAACTCACAGTCTGGGGCATCAAGCAGCTC
CAGGCAAGAATCCTGGCTGTGGAAAGATACCTAAAGGATCAACAGCTCCTGGGGATTTGGGGTTGCTCTG
GAAAACTCATTTGCACCACTGCTGTGCCTTGGAATGCTAGTTGGAGTAATAAATCTCTGGAACAGATTTG
GAATCACACGACCTGGATGGAGTGGGACAGAGAAATTAACAATTACACAAGCTTAATACACTCCTTAATT
GAAGAATCGCAAAACCAGCAAGAAAAGAATGAACAAGAATTATTGGAATTAGATAAATGGGCAAGTTTGT
GGAATTGGTTTAACATAACAAATTGGCTGTGGTATATAAAATTATTCATAATGATAGTAGGAGGCTTGGT
AGGTTTAAGAATAGTTTTTGCTGTACTTTCTATAGTGAATAGAGTTAGGCAGGGATATTCACCATTATCG
TTTCAGACCCACCTCCCAACCCCGAGGGGACCCATGCATTGCATCTCAATTAGTCAGCAACCAGGTGTGG
AAAGTCCCCAGGCTCCCCAGCAGGCAGAAGTATGCAAAGCATGCGTCTCAATTAGTCAGCAACCATAGTC
CCGCCCCTAACTCCGCCCATCCCGCCCCTAACTCCGCCCAGTTCCGCCCATTCTCCGCCCCATGGCTGAC
TAATTTTTTTTATTTATGCAGAGGCCGAGGCCGCCTCGGCCTCTGAGCTATTCCAGAAGTAGTGAGGAGG
CTTTTTTGGAGGCCTAGGCTTTTGCAAAAAGCTTTCTAGAGGTACCACCGGAGCTTACCATGACCGAGTA
CAAGCCCACGGTGCGCCTCGCCACCCGCGACGACGTCCCCAGGGCCGTACGCACCCTCGCCGCCGCGTTC
GCCGACTACCCCGCCACGCGCCACACCGTCGATCCGGACCGCCACATCGAGCGGGTCACCGAGCTGCAAG
AACTCTTCCTCACGCGCGTCGGGCTCGACATCGGCAAGGTGTGGGTCGCGGACGACGGCGCCGCCGTGGC
GGTCTGGACCACGCCGGAGAGCGTCGAAGCGGGGGCGGTGTTCGCCGAGATCGGCCCGCGCATGGCCGAG
TTGAGCGGTTCCCGGCTGGCCGCGCAGCAACAGATGGAAGGCCTCCTGGCGCCGCACCGGCCCAAGGAGC
CCGCGTGGTTCCTGGCCACCGTCGGCGTCTCGCCCGACCACCAGGGCAAGGGTCTGGGCAGCGCCGTCGT
GCTCCCCGGAGTGGAGGCGGCCGAGCGCGCCGGGGTGCCCGCCTTCCTGGAGACCTCCGCGCCCCGCAAC
CTCCCCTTCTACGAGCGGCTCGGCTTCACCGTCACCGCCGACGTCGAGGTGCCCGAAGGACCGCGCACCT
GGTGCATGACCCGCAAGCCCGGTGCCAGTTAACGAATTCTAGATCTTGAGACAAATGGCAGTATTCATCC
ACAATTTTAAAAGAAAAGGGGGGATTGGGGGGTACAGTGCAGGGGAAAGAATAGTAGACATAATAGCAAC
AGACATACAAACTAAAGAATTACAAAAACAAATTACAAAAATTCAAAATTTTCGGGTTTATTACAGGGAC
AGCAGAGATCCACTTTGGCGCCGGCTCGAGGCCTGCAGGTGCAAAGATGGATAAAGTTTTAAACAGAGAG
GAATCTTTGCAGCTAATGGACCTTCTAGGTCTTGAAAGGAGTGGGAATTGGCTCCGGTGCCCGTCAGTGG
GCAGAGCGCACATCGCCCACAGTCCCCGAGAAGTTGGGGGGAGGGGTCGGCAATTGAACCGGTGCCTAGA
GAAGGTGGCGCGGGGTAAACTGGGAAAGTGATGTCGTGTACTGGCTCCGCCTTTTTCCCGAGGGTGGGGG
AGAACCGTATATAAGTGCAGTAGTCGCCGTGAACGTTCTTTTTCGCAACGGGTTTGCCGCCAGAACACAG
GTAAGTGCCGTGTGTGGTTCCCGCGGGCCTGGCCTCTTTACGGGTTATGGCCCTTGCGTGCCTTGAATTA
CTTCCACCTGGCTGCAGTACGTGATTCTTGATCCCGAGCTTCGGGTTGGAAGTGGGTGGGAGAGTTCGAG
GCCTTGCGCTTAAGGAGCCCCTTCGCCTCGTGCTTGAGTTGAGGCCTGGCCTGGGCGCTGGGGCCGCCGC
GTGCGAATCTGGTGGCACCTTCGCGCCTGTCTCGCTGCTTTCGATAAGTCTCTAGCCATTTAAAATTTTT
GATGACCTGCTGCGACGCTTTTTTTCTGGCAAGATAGTCTTGTAAATGCGGGCCAAGATCTGCACACTGG
TATTTCGGTTTTTGGGGCCGCGGGCGGCGACGGGGCCCGTGCGTCCCAGCGCACATGTTCGGCGAGGCGG
GGCCTGCGAGCGCGGCCACCGAGAATCGGACGGGGGTAGTCTCAAGCTGGCCGGCCTGCTCTGGTGCCTG
GCCTCGCGCCGCCGTGTATCGCCCCGCCCTGGGCGGCAAGGCTGGCCCGGTCGGCACCAGTTGCGTGAGC
GGAAAGATGGCCGCTTCCCGGCCCTGCTGCAGGGAGCTCAAAATGGAGGACGCGGCGCTCGGGAGAGCGG
GCGGGTGAGTCACCCACACAAAGGAAAAGGGCCTTTCCGTCCTCAGCCGTCGCTTCATGTGACTCCACGG
AGTACCGGGCGCCGTCCAGGCACCTCGATTAGTTCTCGAGCTTTTGGAGTACGTCGTCTTTAGGTTGGGG
GGAGGGGTTTTATGCGATGGAGTTTCCCCACACTGAGTGGGTGGAGACTGAAGTTAGGCCAGCTTGGCAC
TTGATGTAATTCTCCTTGGAATTTGCCCTTTTTGAGTTTGGATCTTGGTTCATTCTCAAGCCTCAGACAG
TGGTTCAAAGTTTTTTTCTTCCATTTCAGGTGTCGTGAGGCTAGCACCGCCACCATGTTAATAAGACAAA
ATCTAGCCTTAGATTGTAAGCAAAAGAAATCAAGGTCAAGATCTGGAAGCAAGAAGAAAATGCTAACATT
ACCTCATGGTGCTGACGAGGTTTACATTCTCCGATGCAGGTTTTGTGGCCTAGTCTTTCGAGGACCCTTG
TCTGTTCAGGAAGACTGGATTAAGCACTTACAACGACATATTGTAAACGCTAATCTTCCACGGACTGGAG
CTGGCATGGTGGAAGTCACGTCACTACTTAAAAAGCCTGCCTCCATTACAGAAACTTCATTTTCTCTACT
AATGGCCGAAGCAGCTTCATAGTAATGAACTAGTCCGTAACTTGAAAGTATTTCGATTTCTTGGCTTTAT
ATATCTTGTGGAAAGGACGAATTCAGATAGAATGTTACTTTGTCACGCGTTAAGTCGACAATCAACCTCT
GGATTACAAAATTTGTGAAAGATTGACTGGTATTCTTAACTATGTTGCTCCTTTTACGCTATGTGGATAC
GCTGCTTTAATGCCTTTGTATCATGCTATTGCTTCCCGTATGGCTTTCATTTTCTCCTCCTTGTATAAAT
CCTGGTTGCTGTCTCTTTATGAGGAGTTGTGGCCCGTTGTCAGGCAACGTGGCGTGGTGTGCACTGTGTT
TGCTGACGCAACCCCCACTGGTTGGGGCATTGCCACCACCTGTCAGCTCCTTTCCGGGACTTTCGCTTTC
CCCCTCCCTATTGCCACGGCGGAACTCATCGCCGCCTGCCTTGCCCGCTGCTGGACAGGGGCTCGGCTGT
TGGGCACTGACAATTCCGTGGTGTTGTCGGGGAAATCATCGTCCTTTCCTTGGCTGCTCGCCTGTGTTGC
CACCTGGATTCTGCGCGGGACGTCCTTCTGCTACGTCCCTTCGGCCCTCAATCCAGCGGACCTTCCTTCC
CGCGGCCTGCTGCCGGCTCTGCGGCCTCTTCCGCGTCTTCGCCTTCGCCCTCAGACGAGTCGGATCTCCC
TTTGGGCCGCCTCCCCGCGTCGACTTTAAGACCAATGACTTACAAGGCAGCTGTAGATCTTAGCCACTTT
TTAAAAGAAAAGGGGGGACTGGAAGGGCTAATTCACTCCCAACGAAGACAAGATCTGCTTTTTGCTTGTA
CTGGGTCTCTCTGGTTAGACCAGATCTGAGCCTGGGAGCTCTCTGGCTAACTAGGGAACCCACTGCTTAA
GCCTCAATAAAGCTTGCCTTGAGTGCTTCAAGTAGTGTGTGCCCGTCTGTTGTGTGACTCTGGTAACTAG
AGATCCCTCAGACCCTTTTAGTCAGTGTGGAAAATCTCTAGCAGTACGTATAGTAGTTCATGTCATCTTA
TTATTCAGTATTTATAACTTGCAAAGAAATGAATATCAGAGAGTGAGAGGAACTTGTTTATTGCAGCTTA
TAATGGTTACAAATAAAGCAATAGCATCACAAATTTCACAAATAAAGCATTTTTTTCACTGCATTCTAGT
TGTGGTTTGTCCAAACTCATCAATGTATCTTATCATGTCTGGCTCTAGCTATCCCGCCCCTAACTCCGCC
CATCCCGCCCCTAACTCCGCCCAGTTCCGCCCATTCTCCGCCCCATGGCTGACTAATTTTTTTTATTTAT
GCAGAGGCCGAGGCCGCCTCGGCCTCTGAGCTATTCCAGAAGTAGTGAGGAGGCTTTTTTGGAGGCCTAG
GGACGTACCCAATTCGCCCTATAGTGAGTCGTATTACGCGCGCTCACTGGCCGTCGTTTTACAACGTCGT
GACTGGGAAAACCCTGGCGTTACCCAACTTAATCGCCTTGCAGCACATCCCCCTTTCGCCAGCTGGCGTA
ATAGCGAAGAGGCCCGCACCGATCGCCCTTCCCAACAGTTGCGCAGCCTGAATGGCGAATGGG
[124 nt withheld, positions 6014-6137]
C
[91 nt withheld, positions 6139-6229]
A
[49 nt withheld, positions 6231-6279]
CCTTTGACGTTGGAGTCCACGTTCTTT
[37 nt withheld, positions 6307-6343]
ACCCTATCTCGGTCTATTCTTTTGATTTATAAGGGATTTTGCCGATTTCGGCCTATTGGTTAAAAAATGA
GCTGATTTAACAAAAATTTAACGCGAATTTTAACAAAATATTAACGCTTACAATTTAGGTGGCACTTTTC
GGGGAAATGTGCGCGGAACCCCTATTTGTTTATTTTTCTAAATACATTCAAATATGTATCCGCTCATGAG
ACAATAACCCTGATAAATGCTTCAATAATATTGAAAAAGGAAGAGTATGAGTATTCAACATTTCCGTGTC
GCCCTTATTCCCTTTTTTGCGGCATTTTGCCTTCCTGTTTTTGCTCACCCAGAAACGCTGGTGAAAGTAA
AAGATGCTGAAGATCAGTTGGGTGCACGAGTGGGTTACATCGAACTGGATCTCAACAGCGGTAAGATCCT
TGAGAGTTTTCGCCCCGAAGAACGTTTTCCAATGATGAGCACTTTTAAAGTTCTGCTATGTGGCGCGGTA
TTATCCCGTATTGACGCCGGGCAAGAGCAACTCGGTCGCCGCATACACTATTCTCAGAATGACTTGGTTG
AGTACTCACCAGTCACAGAAAAGCATCTTACGGATGGCATGACAGTAAGAGAATTATGCAGTGCTGCCAT
AACCATGAGTGATAACACTGCGGCCAACTTACTTCTGACAACGATCGGAGGACCGAAGGAGCTAACCGCT
TTTTTGCACAACATGGGGGATCATGTAACTCGCCTTGATCGTTGGGAACCGGAGCTGAATGAAGCCATAC
CAAACGACGAGCGTGACACCACGATGCCTGTAGCAATGGCAACAACGTTGCGCAAACTATTAACTGGCGA
ACTACTTACTCTAGCTTCCCGGCAACAATTAATAGACTGGATGGAGGCGGATAAAGTTGCAGGACCACTT
CTGCGCTCGGCCCTTCCGGCTGGCTGGTTTATTGCTGATAAATCTGGAGCCGGTGAGCGTGGGTCTCGCG
GTATCATTGCAGCACTGGGGCCAGATGGTAAGCCCTCCCGTATCGTAGTTATCTACACGACGGGGAGTCA
GGCAACTATGGATGAACGAAATAGACAGATCGCTGAGATAGGTGCCTCACTGATTAAGCATTGGTAACTG
TCAGACCAAGTTTACTCATATATACTTTAGATTGATTTAAAACTTCATTTTTAATTTAAAAGGATCTAGG
TGAAGATCCTTTTTGATAATCTCATGACCAAAATCCCTTAACGTGAGTTTTCGTTCCACTGAGCGTCAGA
CCCCGTAGAAAAGATCAAAGGATCTTCTTGAGATCCTTTTTTTCTGCGCGTAATCTGCTGCTTGCAAACA
AAAAAACCACCGCTACCAGCGGTGGTTTGTTTGCCGGATCAAGAGCTACCAACTCTTTTTCCGAAGGTAA
CTGGCTTCAGCAGAGCGCAGATACCAAATACTGTTCTTCTAGTGTAGCCGTAGTTAGGCCACCACTTCAA
GAACTCTGTAGCACCGCCTACATACCTCGCTCTGCTAATCCTGTTACCAGTGGCTGCTGCCAGTGGCGAT
AAGTCGTGTCTTACCGGGTTGGACTCAAGACGATAGTTACCGGATAAGGCGCAGCGGTCGGGCTGAACGG
GGGGTTCGTGCACACAGCCCAGCTTGGAGCGAACGACCTACACCGAACTGAGATACCTACAGCGTGAGCT
ATGAGAAAGCGCCACGCTTCCCGAAGGGAGAAAGGCGGACAGGTATCCGGTAAGCGGCAGGGTCGGAACA
GGAGAGCGCACGAGGGAGCTTCCAGGGGGAAACGCCTGGTATCTTTATAGTCCTGTCGGGTTTCGCCACC
TCTGACTTGAGCGTCGATTTTTGTGATGCTCGTCAGGGGGGCGGAGCCTATGGAAAAACGCCAGCAACGC
GGCCTTTTTACGGTTCCTGGCCTTTTGCTGGCCTTTTGCTCACATGTTCTTTCCTGCGTTATCCCCTGAT
TCTGTGGATAACCGTATTACCGCCTTTGAGTGAGCTGATACCGCTCGCCGCAGCCGAACGACCGAGCGCA
GCGAGTCAGTGAGCGAGGAAGCGGAAGAGCGCCCAATACGCAAACCGCCTCTCCCCGCGCGTTGGCCGAT
TCATTAATGCAGCTGGCACGACAGGTTTCCCGACTGGAAAGCGGGCAGTGAGCGCAACGCAATTAATGTG
AGTTAGCTCACTCATTAGGCACCCCAGGCTTTACACTTTATGCTTCCGGCTCGTATGTTGTGTGGAATTG
TGAGCGGATAACAATTTCACACAGGAAACAGCTATGACCATGATTACGCCAAGCGCGCAATTAACCCTCA
CTAAAGGGAACAAAAGCTGGAGCTGCAAGC
Features (pLannotate 1.2.2; 31 found; start..end, strand, type, name):
      5..231     +  promoter       RSV promoter: Rous sarcoma virus enhancer/promoter
    232..412     +  LTR            5' LTR (truncated): truncated 5' long terminal repeat (LTR) from HIV-1
    459..584     +  misc_feature   HIV-1 Ψ: packaging signal of human immunodeficiency virus type 1
    568..931     +  CDS            HIV-1 gag (fragment): gag protein from human immunodeficiency virus 1; gag
   1077..1310    +  misc_feature   RRE: The Rev response element (RRE) of HIV-1 allows for Rev-dependent mRNA export from the nucleus to the cytoplasm.
   1687..1713    +  CDS            Rev (fragment): human immunodeficiency virus 1 (HIV-1) Rev protein; rev; enhances nuclear export of unspliced and incompletely spliced viral mRNAs
   1720..1743    +  promoter       SV40 promoter (fragment): SV40 early promoter
   1744..1815    +  promoter       SV40 promoter (fragment): SV40 enhancer and early promoter
   1839..1974    +  rep_origin     SV40 ori: SV40 origin of replication
   2020..2616    +  CDS            PuroR (fragment): puromycin N-acetyltransferase; pac from Streptomyces; confers resistance to puromycin
   2665..2782    +  misc_feature   cPPT/CTS: central polypurine tract and central termination sequence of HIV-1
   2847..2913    +  CDS            small t antigen (fragment): SV40 (simian virus 40) small t antigen
   2920..4098    +  promoter       EF-1α promoter: strong constitutive promoter for human elongation factor EF-1α
   4136..4429    +  CDS            ZNF644 (fragment): ZN644_HUMAN - Also known as KIAA1221, ZEP2. Experimental evidence at protein level: Swiss-Prot protein existence level 1. May be involved in transcriptional regulation. From Homo sapiens (Human).
   4445..4498    +  promoter       U6 promoter (fragment): RNA polymerase III promoter for human U6 snRNA
   4540..5128    +  misc_feature   WPRE: woodchuck hepatitis virus posttranscriptional regulatory element
   5179..5198    +  misc_feature   cPPT/CTS (fragment): central polypurine tract and central termination sequence of HIV-1
   5200..5433    +  LTR            3' LTR (ΔU3): self-inactivating 3' long terminal repeat (LTR) from HIV-1
   5511..5632    +  polyA_signal   SV40 poly(A) signal: SV40 polyadenylation signal
   5672..5807    +  rep_origin     SV40 ori: SV40 origin of replication
   5828..5846    -  promoter       T7 promoter: promoter for bacteriophage T7 RNA polymerase
   5854..6009    +  CDS            lacZα (fragment): LacZα fragment of β-galactosidase; lacZ fragment
   6014..6442    +  rep_origin     f1 ori (sequence partly withheld): f1 bacteriophage origin of replication; arrow indicates direction of (+) strand synthesis
   6495..6599    +  promoter       AmpR promoter: bla
   6600..7460    +  CDS            AmpR: β-lactamase; bla; confers resistance to ampicillin, carbenicillin, and related antibiotics
   7631..8219    +  rep_origin     ori: high-copy-number ColE1/pMB1/pBR322/pUC origin of replication
   8402..8494    +  CDS            lacI (fragment): lac repressor; lacI; The lac repressor binds to the lac operator to inhibit transcription in E. coli. This inhibition can be relieved by adding lactose or isopropyl-β-D-thiogalactopyranoside (IPTG).
   8507..8528    +  protein_bind   CAP binding site: CAP binding activates transcription in the presence of cAMP. E. coli catabolite activator protein
   8543..8573    +  promoter       lac promoter: promoter for the E. coli lac operon
   8581..8597    +  protein_bind   lac operator: The lac repressor binds to the lac operator to inhibit transcription in E. coli. This inhibition can be relieved by adding lactose or isopropyl-β-D-thiogalactopyranoside (IPTG). lac repressor encoded by lacI
   8642..8660    +  promoter       T3 promoter: promoter for bacteriophage T3 RNA polymerase
