[The description below was written by a language model from this plasmid's Addgene catalogue record and pLannotate feature annotations shown in this document.]
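Description:
TFORF2359 is a lentiviral mammalian expression plasmid built on the pLX_TRC317 backbone. It belongs to a barcoded collection of human transcription factor open reading frames designed for overexpression studies. It is propagated in E. coli through a high-copy ColE1/pUC-type origin with ampicillin selection from the β-lactamase gene, and it also carries an f1 origin and remnants of lac/lacZα cloning sequences. The depositor notes that the plasmid can recombine, which is a common issue with LTR-containing vectors.

The viral portion has a third-generation, self-inactivating layout. An RSV promoter drives a truncated HIV-1 5' LTR, followed by the Ψ packaging signal with a partial gag fragment, the Rev response element, a cPPT/CTS element, and a ΔU3 3' LTR with a downstream SV40 polyadenylation signal. Two expression units sit between the LTRs. The first is an SV40 early promoter driving puromycin N-acetyltransferase, which allows selection of transduced cells. The second is the human EF-1α promoter driving the ZNF644 insert, followed by WPRE to enhance transcript stability and expression.

The insert is recorded as 419 bp, and the annotation matches about 290 bp of it to human ZNF644. This suggests a short isoform of this zinc finger protein rather than the full-length form, and the listed reference transcripts are consistent with that. The purpose field states that each ORF carries a unique 24-bp barcode, but the barcode is not annotated as a separate feature. A small U6-like fragment just downstream of the ORF is probably a sequence remnant or primer-binding region and not a functional promoter. The barcode lets the transcription factor be identified by sequencing in pooled screens, such as screens for factors that direct cell differentiation.
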