Addgene plasmid #142935: TFORF2359
Purpose: Lentiviral vector for overexpressing transcription factor ORFs with unique 24-bp barcodes. Barcodes facilitate identification of transcription factors in pooled screens.
Depositing lab: Feng Zhang. Depositing organization: Broad Institute. Publication: A transcription factor atlas of directed differentiation. Joung J, Ma S, Tay T, Geiger-Schuller KR, Kirchgatterer PC, Verdine VK, Guo B, Arias-Garcia MA, Allen WE, Singh A, Kuksenko O, Abudayyeh OO, Gootenberg JS, Fu Z, Macrae RK, Buenrostro JD, Regev A, Zhang F. Cell. 2023 Jan 5;186(1):209-229.e26. doi: 10.1016/j.cell.2022.11.026. PubMed 36608654.
Backbone
  Vector backbone: pLX_TRC317
  Backbone manufacturer: Broad Institute Genetic Perturbation Platform
  Backbone size w/o insert (bp): 8264
  Vector type: Mammalian Expression, Lentiviral
  Selectable markers: Puromycin
Growth in bacteria
  Bacterial resistance: Ampicillin, 100 μg/mL
  Growth temperature: 37°C
  Growth strain: NEB Stable
  Copy number: High Copy
Gene/Insert
  Gene/Insert name: ZNF644
  Species: H. sapiens (human)
  Insert size (bp): 419
  Entrez Gene: ZNF644 (a.k.a. BM-005, MYP21, NatF, ZEP-2)
  Promoter: EF1a
  Cloning method: Unknown
  Sequencing primers: 5′ GGGTGGAGACTGAAGTTAGGCCAG; 3′ CACATAGCGTAAAAGGAGCAACATAG
Terms and licenses: Academic/Nonprofit Terms; Industry Terms: Not Available to Industry
Depositor comments: NM_016620,NM_032186,XM_017002492,XM_017002493,XM_017002494,ENST00000347275,ENST00000361321 . The transcription factor ORF portion of this plasmid was synthesized by Genewiz. Please test multiple small colonies in case of plasmid recombination. To make this collection available in a timely manner, a portion of this collection was not fully sequenced by Addgene. If an Addgene verified full plasmid sequence is not available, please contact us prior to placing an order to request the full sequence.
How to cite: TFORF2359 was a gift from Feng Zhang (Addgene plasmid # 142935 ; http://n2t.net/addgene:142935 ; RRID:Addgene_142935)
