>Addgene plasmid #142935 | TFORF2359 | depositor partial sequence | sequence record 280943 | Insert
ACCGCCACCATGTTAATAAGACAAAATCTAGCCTTAGATTGTAAGCAAAAGAAATCAAGGTCAAGATCTG
GAAGCAAGAAGAAAATGCTAACATTACCTCATGGTGCTGACGAGGTTTACATTCTCCGATGCAGGTTTTG
TGGCCTAGTCTTTCGAGGACCCTTGTCTGTTCAGGAAGACTGGATTAAGCACTTACAACGACATATTGTA
AACGCTAATCTTCCACGGACTGGAGCTGGCATGGTGGAAGTCACGTCACTACTTAAAAAGCCTGCCTCCA
TTACAGAAACTTCATTTTCTCTACTAATGGCCGAAGCAGCTTCATAGTAATGAACTAGTCCGTAACTTGA
AAGTATTTCGATTTCTTGGCTTTATATATCTTGTGGAAAGGACGAATTCAGATAGAATGTTACTTTGTC
