>Addgene plasmid #142935 | TFORF2359 | depositor partial sequence | sequence record 280944 | Barcode
ATTCAGATAGAATGTTACTTTGTC
